>Addgene plasmid #202511 | pGL3-ACSL4-(-706/-277) | addgene full sequence | sequence record 396604 | Addgene NGS Result
[33 nt withheld, positions 1-33]
CCTTTGACGTTGGAGTCCACGTTCTTT
[37 nt withheld, positions 61-97]
ACCCTATCTCGGTCTATTCTTTTGATTTATAAGGGATTTTGCCGATTTCGGCCTATTGGTTAAAAAATGA
GCTGATTTAACAAAAATTTAACGCGAATTTTAACAAAATATTAACGCTTACAATTTGCCATTCGCCATTC
AGGCTGCGCAACTGTTGGGAAGGGCGATCGGTGCGGGCCTCTTCGCTATTACGCCAGCCCAAGCTACCAT
GATAAGTAAGTAATATTAAGGTACGGGAGGTACTTGGAGCGGCCGCAATAAAATATCTTTATTTTCATTA
CATCTGTGTGTTGGTTTTTTGTGTGAATCGATAGTACTAACATACGCTCTCCATCAAAACAAAACGAAAC
AAAACAAACTAGCAAAATAGGCTGTCCCCAGTGCAAGTGCAGGTGCCAGAACATTTCTCTATCGATAGGT
ACCGAGCTCTTACGCGTGCTAGCCCGGGCTCGAGTAAGAGGCAAGATAAACGGATGAGAGGCATTAGTTC
AGGCTTACAGGAGCAAGATGCTTTTAGTCAAAGTGTTCAAGATAGCTCTCTTAAAGAGGAGCAGTGAAAC
CCAAAAATGAGTGTCTTTTGAGGGCAGCTGGAAGATGACCCGAGGGGAACTTTTATCCTGGGGTGGAGTC
CTGCGAAGCAAGCCGCAGGTGAGGGCGTGGGCCAATTCTGCGCCTCACTGCTGTTAGGCGCAAGGACATC
CCGAAACACACTCAACGACACCAGCAGCGAGACTGACAGAAGCGGATCGCCAGCGGGAGCAACAACTTGA
GGCGAGCCGTTAGCCGCCTCGCCTTCCTCGCAGCGCCCCTCCCGCGCCCCGGGAAGCCCGTTCGGCTCCG
CCTTTTCGACTGACGTCCCGGGCGAGCGGGGGCGGGCGCGTGGGTGGGCCGAGCCGTCTGCAGCCAAAGC
TTGGCATTCCGGTACTGTTGGTAAAGCCACCATGGAAGACGCCAAAAACATAAAGAAAGGCCCGGCGCCA
TTCTATCCGCTGGAAGATGGAACCGCTGGAGAGCAACTGCATAAGGCTATGAAGAGATACGCCCTGGTTC
CTGGAACAATTGCTTTTACAGATGCACATATCGAGGTGGACATCACTTACGCTGAGTACTTCGAAATGTC
CGTTCGGTTGGCAGAAGCTATGAAACGATATGGGCTGAATACAAATCACAGAATCGTCGTATGCAGTGAA
AACTCTCTTCAATTCTTTATGCCGGTGTTGGGCGCGTTATTTATCGGAGTTGCAGTTGCGCCCGCGAACG
ACATTTATAATGAACGTGAATTGCTCAACAGTATGGGCATTTCGCAGCCTACCGTGGTGTTCGTTTCCAA
AAAGGGGTTGCAAAAAATTTTGAACGTGCAAAAAAAGCTCCCAATCATCCAAAAAATTATTATCATGGAT
TCTAAAACGGATTACCAGGGATTTCAGTCGATGTACACGTTCGTCACATCTCATCTACCTCCCGGTTTTA
ATGAATACGATTTTGTGCCAGAGTCCTTCGATAGGGACAAGACAATTGCACTGATCATGAACTCCTCTGG
ATCTACTGGTCTGCCTAAAGGTGTCGCTCTGCCTCATAGAACTGCCTGCGTGAGATTCTCGCATGCCAGA
GATCCTATTTTTGGCAATCAAATCATTCCGGATACTGCGATTTTAAGTGTTGTTCCATTCCATCACGGTT
TTGGAATGTTTACTACACTCGGATATTTGATATGTGGATTTCGAGTCGTCTTAATGTATAGATTTGAAGA
AGAGCTGTTTCTGAGGAGCCTTCAGGATTACAAGATTCAAAGTGCGCTGCTGGTGCCAACCCTATTCTCC
TTCTTCGCCAAAAGCACTCTGATTGACAAATACGATTTATCTAATTTACACGAAATTGCTTCTGGTGGCG
CTCCCCTCTCTAAGGAAGTCGGGGAAGCGGTTGCCAAGAGGTTCCATCTGCCAGGTATCAGGCAAGGATA
TGGGCTCACTGAGACTACATCAGCTATTCTGATTACACCCGAGGGGGATGATAAACCGGGCGCGGTCGGT
AAAGTTGTTCCATTTTTTGAAGCGAAGGTTGTGGATCTGGATACCGGGAAAACGCTGGGCGTTAATCAAA
GAGGCGAACTGTGTGTGAGAGGTCCTATGATTATGTCCGGTTATGTAAACAATCCGGAAGCGACCAACGC
CTTGATTGACAAGGATGGATGGCTACATTCTGGAGACATAGCTTACTGGGACGAAGACGAACACTTCTTC
ATCGTTGACCGCCTGAAGTCTCTGATTAAGTACAAAGGCTATCAGGTGGCTCCCGCTGAATTGGAATCCA
TCTTGCTCCAACACCCCAACATCTTCGACGCAGGTGTCGCAGGTCTTCCCGACGATGACGCCGGTGAACT
TCCCGCCGCCGTTGTTGTTTTGGAGCACGGAAAGACGATGACGGAAAAAGAGATCGTGGATTACGTCGCC
AGTCAAGTAACAACCGCGAAAAAGTTGCGCGGAGGAGTTGTGTTTGTGGACGAAGTACCGAAAGGTCTTA
CCGGAAAACTCGACGCAAGAAAAATCAGAGAGATCCTCATAAAGGCCAAGAAGGGCGGAAAGATCGCCGT
GTAATTCTAGAGTCGGGGCGGCCGGCCGCTTCGAGCAGACATGATAAGATACATTGATGAGTTTGGACAA
ACCACAACTAGAATGCAGTGAAAAAAATGCTTTATTTGTGAAATTTGTGATGCTATTGCTTTATTTGTAA
CCATTATAAGCTGCAATAAACAAGTTAACAACAACAATTGCATTCATTTTATGTTTCAGGTTCAGGGGGA
GGTGTGGGAGGTTTTTTAAAGCAAGTAAAACCTCTACAAATGTGGTAAAATCGATAAGGATCCGTCGACC
GATGCCCTTGAGAGCCTTCAACCCAGTCAGCTCCTTCCGGTGGGCGCGGGGCATGACTATCGTCGCCGCA
CTTATGACTGTCTTCTTTATCATGCAACTCGTAGGACAGGTGCCGGCAGCGCTCTTCCGCTTCCTCGCTC
ACTGACTCGCTGCGCTCGGTCGTTCGGCTGCGGCGAGCGGTATCAGCTCACTCAAAGGCGGTAATACGGT
TATCCACAGAATCAGGGGATAACGCAGGAAAGAACATGTGAGCAAAAGGCCAGCAAAAGGCCAGGAACCG
TAAAAAGGCCGCGTTGCTGGCGTTTTTCCATAGGCTCCGCCCCCCTGACGAGCATCACAAAAATCGACGC
TCAAGTCAGAGGTGGCGAAACCCGACAGGACTATAAAGATACCAGGCGTTTCCCCCTGGAAGCTCCCTCG
TGCGCTCTCCTGTTCCGACCCTGCCGCTTACCGGATACCTGTCCGCCTTTCTCCCTTCGGGAAGCGTGGC
GCTTTCTCATAGCTCACGCTGTAGGTATCTCAGTTCGGTGTAGGTCGTTCGCTCCAAGCTGGGCTGTGTG
CACGAACCCCCCGTTCAGCCCGACCGCTGCGCCTTATCCGGTAACTATCGTCTTGAGTCCAACCCGGTAA
GACACGACTTATCGCCACTGGCAGCAGCCACTGGTAACAGGATTAGCAGAGCGAGGTATGTAGGCGGTGC
TACAGAGTTCTTGAAGTGGTGGCCTAACTACGGCTACACTAGAAGAACAGTATTTGGTATCTGCGCTCTG
CTGAAGCCAGTTACCTTCGGAAAAAGAGTTGGTAGCTCTTGATCCGGCAAACAAACCACCGCTGGTAGCG
GTGGTTTTTTTGTTTGCAAGCAGCAGATTACGCGCAGAAAAAAAGGATCTCAAGAAGATCCTTTGATCTT
TTCTACGGGGTCTGACGCTCAGTGGAACGAAAACTCACGTTAAGGGATTTTGGTCATGAGATTATCAAAA
AGGATCTTCACCTAGATCCTTTTAAATTAAAAATGAAGTTTTAAATCAATCTAAAGTATATATGAGTAAA
CTTGGTCTGACAGTTACCAATGCTTAATCAGTGAGGCACCTATCTCAGCGATCTGTCTATTTCGTTCATC
CATAGTTGCCTGACTCCCCGTCGTGTAGATAACTACGATACGGGAGGGCTTACCATCTGGCCCCAGTGCT
GCAATGATACCGCGAGACCCACGCTCACCGGCTCCAGATTTATCAGCAATAAACCAGCCAGCCGGAAGGG
CCGAGCGCAGAAGTGGTCCTGCAACTTTATCCGCCTCCATCCAGTCTATTAATTGTTGCCGGGAAGCTAG
AGTAAGTAGTTCGCCAGTTAATAGTTTGCGCAACGTTGTTGCCATTGCTACAGGCATCGTGGTGTCACGC
TCGTCGTTTGGTATGGCTTCATTCAGCTCCGGTTCCCAACGATCAAGGCGAGTTACATGATCCCCCATGT
TGTGCAAAAAAGCGGTTAGCTCCTTCGGTCCTCCGATCGTTGTCAGAAGTAAGTTGGCCGCAGTGTTATC
ACTCATGGTTATGGCAGCACTGCATAATTCTCTTACTGTCATGCCATCCGTAAGATGCTTTTCTGTGACT
GGTGAGTACTCAACCAAGTCATTCTGAGAATAGTGTATGCGGCGACCGAGTTGCTCTTGCCCGGCGTCAA
TACGGGATAATACCGCGCCACATAGCAGAACTTTAAAAGTGCTCATCATTGGAAAACGTTCTTCGGGGCG
AAAACTCTCAAGGATCTTACCGCTGTTGAGATCCAGTTCGATGTAACCCACTCGTGCACCCAACTGATCT
TCAGCATCTTTTACTTTCACCAGCGTTTCTGGGTGAGCAAAAACAGGAAGGCAAAATGCCGCAAAAAAGG
GAATAAGGGCGACACGGAAATGTTGAATACTCATACTCTTCCTTTTTCAATATTATTGAAGCATTTATCA
GGGTTATTGTCTCATGAGCGGATACATATTTGAATGTATTTAGAAAAATAAACAAATAGGGGTTCCGCGC
ACATTTCCCCGAAAAGTGCCACCTG
[124 nt withheld, positions 5023-5146]
C
[91 nt withheld, positions 5148-5238]
AGGGTGATGGTTCACGT
Features (pLannotate 1.2.2; 11 found; start..end, strand, type, name):
    228..295     -  CDS            lacZα (fragment): LacZα fragment of β-galactosidase; lacZ fragment
    354..402     +  polyA_signal   poly(A) signal: synthetic polyadenylation signal
    416..507     +  misc_feature   pause site: RNA polymerase II transcriptional pause signal from the human α2 globin gene
   1039..2691    +  CDS            luciferase: firefly luciferase; luc+; enhanced luc+ version of the luciferase gene
   2732..2853    -  polyA_signal   SV40 poly(A) signal: SV40 polyadenylation signal
   2876..2944    -  CDS            large T antigen (fragment): large T antigen from SV40 (simian virus 40)
   2960..3092    +  CDS            TcR (fragment): tetracycline efflux protein; tet; confers resistance to tetracycline
   3272..3860    -  rep_origin     ori: high-copy-number ColE1/pMB1/pBR322/pUC origin of replication
   4031..4891    -  CDS            AmpR: β-lactamase; bla; confers resistance to ampicillin, carbenicillin, and related antibiotics
   4892..4996    -  promoter       AmpR promoter: bla
   5023..196     +  rep_origin     f1 ori (across the origin) (sequence partly withheld): f1 bacteriophage origin of replication; arrow indicates direction of (+) strand synthesis
