[The description below was written by a language model from this plasmid's Addgene catalogue record and pLannotate feature annotations shown in this document.]
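Description:
pGL3-ACSL4-(-706/-277) is a firefly luciferase promoter-reporter plasmid built on the promoterless pGL3 basic backbone and intended for transfection into mammalian cells. A partial human ACSL4 promoter fragment, spanning positions -706 to -277 relative to the start of exon 1, was cloned between the XhoI and HindIII sites, both of which are retained. The fragment itself is not annotated in the feature table, but the unannotated gap between the upstream pause site and the luciferase coding sequence is where the multiple cloning site lies and is consistent with its placement there. The total size of 5,255 bp matches the sequenced record.

Because pGL3 basic carries no eukaryotic promoter or enhancer of its own, expression of the luc+ firefly luciferase gene depends on the transcriptional activity of the inserted ACSL4 sequence. A synthetic poly(A) signal and an RNA polymerase II transcriptional pause site sit upstream of the insert to limit read-through transcription from the backbone that would otherwise raise background signal, and an SV40 poly(A) signal lies downstream of luciferase (the tool annotates it on the minus strand). The short lacZα, SV40 large T antigen and TcR fragments in the table are small partial matches, not functional genes. In bacteria the plasmid replicates from a high-copy ColE1/pUC-type origin and is selected with ampicillin via β-lactamase under its own promoter. An f1 origin is also present and allows single-stranded DNA production.

The defined coordinates suggest that the construct is one of a promoter truncation or mapping series, although the record does not state this. It is suited to luciferase assays that measure the activity of this ACSL4 upstream region, and the associated publication concerns an E2F/ACSL4 axis in RB1-deficient prostate tumours.
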