Addgene plasmid #202511: pGL3-ACSL4-(-706/-277)
Purpose: Expressing luciferase driven by human ACSL4 promoter (bases -277 to -706 with respect to exon1 start site)
Depositing lab: Ming Chen. Depositing organization: Duke University. Publication: RB1-deficient prostate tumor growth and metastasis are vulnerable to ferroptosis induction via the E2F/ACSL4 axis. Wang ME, Chen J, Lu Y, Bawcom AR, Wu J, Ou J, Asara JM, Armstrong AJ, Wang Q, Li L, Wang Y, Huang J, Chen M. J Clin Invest. 2023 Mar 16:e166647. doi: 10.1172/JCI166647. PubMed 36928314.
Backbone
  Vector backbone: pGL3 basic
  Backbone manufacturer: Promega
  Backbone size w/o insert (bp): 4818
  Total vector size (bp): 5255
  Vector type: Mammalian Expression, Luciferase
Growth in bacteria
  Bacterial resistance: Ampicillin, 100 μg/mL
  Growth temperature: 37°C
  Growth strain: DH5alpha
  Copy number: Unknown
Gene/Insert
  Gene/Insert name: ACSL4 promoter (partial)
  Species: H. sapiens (human)
  GenBank ID: NG_008053.1
  Entrez Gene: ACSL4 (a.k.a. ACS4, FACL4, LACS4, MRX63, MRX68, XLID63)
  Cloning method: Restriction Enzyme; 5′ cloning site XhoI (not destroyed); 3′ cloning site HindIII (not destroyed)
  Sequencing primers: 5′ RVprimer3; 3′ GLprimer2
Terms and licenses: Academic/Nonprofit Terms; Industry Terms: Not Available to Industry
How to cite: pGL3-ACSL4-(-706/-277) was a gift from Ming Chen (Addgene plasmid # 202511 ; http://n2t.net/addgene:202511 ; RRID:Addgene_202511)
